Addgene plasmid #18750: pWZL Hygro
Purpose: (Empty Backbone)
Depositing lab: Scott Lowe. Depositing organization: Cold Spring Harbor Laboratory.
Backbone
  Vector backbone: pWZL
  Backbone manufacturer: Jay Morgenstern
  Backbone size (bp): 5915
  Vector type: Mammalian Expression, Retroviral
  Selectable markers: Hygromycin
Growth in bacteria
  Bacterial resistance: Ampicillin, 100 μg/mL
  Growth temperature: 37°C
  Growth strain: DH5alpha
  Copy number: High Copy
Gene/Insert
  Gene/Insert name: None
  Cloning method: Restriction Enzyme
  Sequencing primers: 5′ pBABE 5'
Resource information
  A portion of this plasmid was derived from a plasmid made by: Jay Morgenstern
Terms and licenses: Academic/Nonprofit Terms; Industry Terms: Not Available to Industry
How to cite: pWZL Hygro was a gift from Scott Lowe (Addgene plasmid # 18750 ; http://n2t.net/addgene:18750 ; RRID:Addgene_18750)
