[The description below was written by a language model from this plasmid's Addgene catalogue record.]
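Description:
pWZL Hygro is an empty retroviral backbone for mammalian expression, built on the pWZL vector and recorded at about 5.9 kb. It carries no insert; it is meant to receive a gene of interest by restriction enzyme cloning. In bacteria it is maintained as a high-copy plasmid under ampicillin selection. In mammalian cells the selectable marker is hygromycin resistance, so cells that have stably taken up the vector can be enriched by drug selection.

As a retroviral vector, a construct of this type is normally introduced into a packaging cell line that supplies the viral structural and enzymatic proteins in trans. The vector transcript is packaged into particles, which are then used to infect target cells, where the reverse-transcribed provirus integrates and provides stable expression of the cloned gene together with the hygromycin marker. No feature table accompanies this record. The catalogue fields do not state the LTRs, the packaging signal, the promoter driving the insert, how the hygromycin gene is expressed relative to the cloning site, the available restriction sites or the bacterial origin. The listing of a pBABE 5′ sequencing primer suggests that the region upstream of the cloning site is related to the pBABE family of retroviral vectors, but the record does not spell this out.

Typical uses supported by the record are generating stable, hygromycin-selected mammalian cell populations that express a cloned cDNA, and serving as the matched empty-vector control for such experiments.
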