>Addgene plasmid #18750 | pWZL Hygro | addgene partial sequence | sequence record 24636 | 18750 with pBabe-5
TGTGGTGGTACGTAGGAATTCGCCAGCACAGTGGTCGACCAATTCCGGTTATTTTCCACCATATTGCCGT
CTTTTGGCAATGTGAGGGCCCGGAAACCTGGCCCTGTCTTCTTGACGAGCATTCCTAGGGGTCTTTCCCC
TCTCGCCAAAGGAATGCAAGGTCTGTTGAATGTCGTGAAGGAAGCAGTTCCTCTGGAAGCTTCTTGAAGA
CAAACAACGTCTGTAGCGACCCTTTGCAGGCAGCGGAACCCCCCACCTGGCGACAGGTGCCTCTGCGGCC
AAAAGCCACGTGTATAAGATACACCTGCAAAGGCGGCACAACCCCAGTGCCACGTTGTGAGTTGGATAGT
TGTGGAAAGAGTCAAATGGCTCTCCTCAAGCGTATTCAACAAGGGGCTGAAGGATGCCCAGAAGGTACCC
CATTGTATGGGATCTGATCTGGGGCCTCGGTGCACATGCTTTACATGTGTTTAGTCGAGGTTAAAAAACG
TCTAGGCCCCCCGAACCACGGGGACGTGGTTTTCCTTTGAAAAACACGATGATAATACCATGAAAAAGCC
TGAACTCACCGCGACGTCTGTCGAGAAGTTTCTGATCGAAAAGTTCGACAGCGTCTCCGACCTGATGCAG
CTCTCGGAGGGCGAAGAATCTCGTGCTTTCAGCTTCGATGTANGAGGGCGTGGATATGTCCTGCGGGTAA
ATAGCTGCGCCGATGGTTTCTACAAAGATCGTTATGTTTATCGGCACTTNGCATCGGCCGCGCTCCCGAT
TCC
